>Addgene plasmid #175456 | CNN3A-c002 | addgene full sequence | sequence record 353174 | Addgene NGS Result
CTAGAAATAATTTTGTTTAACTTTAAGAAGGAGATATACATATGTGCAGCAGCCATCATCATCATCATCA
CGGCAGCGGCAGCGGCTCTGACCAGGAGGCAAAACCTTCAACTGAGGACTTGGGGGATAAGAAGGAAGGT
GAATATATTAAACTCAAAGTCATTGGACAGGATAGCAGTGAGATTCACTTCAAAGTGAAAATGACAACAC
ATCTCAAGAAACTCAAAGAATCATACTGTCAAAGACAGGGTGTTCCAATGAATTCACTCAGGTTTCTCTT
TGAGGGTCAGAGAATTGCTGATAATCATACTCCAAAAGAACTGGGAATGGAGGAAGAAGATGTGATTGAA
GTTTACCAGGAGCAAACGGGAGGTATGACCCACTTCAACAAGGGCCCTTCCTATGGGCTCTCGGCCGAAG
TCAAGAACAAGATTGCTTCCAAGTATGATCATCAGGCAGAAGAAGATCTTCGCAATTGGATAGAAGAGGT
GACAGGCATGAGCATTGGCCCCAACTTCCAGCTGGGCTTAAAGGATGGCATCATCCTCTGCGAACTTATA
AACAAGCTACAGCCAGGCTCAGTGAAGAAGGTCAACGAGTCCTCACTGAACTGGCCTCAGTTGGAGAATA
TTGGCAACTTTATTAAAGCTATTCAGGCTTATGGTATGAAGCCACATGACATATTCGAAGCAAATGATCT
TTTTGAGAATGGAAACATGACCCAGGTTCAGACTACTCTGGTGGCTCTAGCAGGTCTGGCTAAAACAAAA
GGATTCCATACAACCATTGACATTGGAGTTAAGTATGCAGAAAAACAAACAAGACGTTTTGATGAAGGAA
AATTAAAAGCTGGCCAAAGTGTAATTGGTCTGCAGATGGGAACCAACAAATGTGCCAGCCAGGCAGGTAT
GACAGCTTACGGGACTAGGAGGCATCTTTATGATCCCAAAATGCAAACTGACAAACCTTTTGACCAGACC
ACAATTAGTCTGCAGATGGGCACTAATAAAGGAGCCAGCCAGGCAGGGATGTTAGCACCAGGTACCAGAA
GAGACATCTATGATCAGAAGCTAACATTACAGCCGGTGGACAACTCGACAATTTCCCTACAGATGGGTAC
CAACAAAGTTGCTTCCCAGAAAGGAATGAGTGTGTATGGGCTTGGGCGGCAAGTATATGATCCCAAATAC
TGTGCTGCTCCTACAGAACCTGTCATTCACAACGGAAGCCAAGGAACAGGAACAAATGGTTCGGAAATCA
GTGATAGTGATTATCAGGCAGAATACCCTGATGAGTATCATGGCGAGTACCAGGATGACTACCCCAGAGA
TTACCAATATAGCGACCAAGGCATTGATTATTGAAGCGGTGGCGGTCTGAACGACATCTTCGAGGCTCAG
AAAATCGAATGGCACGAACACCACCACCACCACCACTGAGATCCGGCTGCTAACAAAGCCCGAAAGGAAG
CTGAGTTGGCTGCTGCCACCGCTGAGCAATAACTAGCATAACCCCTTGGGGCCTCTAAACGGGTCTTGAG
GGGTTTTTTGCTGAAAGGAGGAACTATATCCGGATTGGCGAATGGG
[124 nt withheld, positions 1587-1710]
C
[91 nt withheld, positions 1712-1802]
A
[49 nt withheld, positions 1804-1852]
CCTTTGACGTTGGAGTCCACGTTCTTT
[37 nt withheld, positions 1880-1916]
ACCCTATCTCGGTCTATTCTTTTGATTTATAAGGGATTTTGCCGATTTCGGCCTATTGGTTAAAAAATGA
GCTGATTTAACAAAAATTTAACGCGAATTTTAACAAAATATTAACGCTTACAATTTAGGTGGCACTTTTC
GGGGAAATGTGCGCGGAACCCCTATTTGTTTATTTTTCTAAATACATTCAAATATGTATCCGCTCATGAA
TTAATTCTTAGAAAAACTCATCGAGCATCAAATGAAACTGCAATTTATTCATATCAGGATTATCAATACC
ATATTTTTGAAAAAGCCGTTTCTGTAATGAAGGAGAAAACTCACCGAGGCAGTTCCATAGGATGGCAAGA
TCCTGGTATCGGTCTGCGATTCCGACTCGTCCAACATCAATACAACCTATTAATTTCCCCTCGTCAAAAA
TAAGGTTATCAAGTGAGAAATCACCATGAGTGACGACTGAATCCGGTGAGAATGGCAAAAGTTTATGCAT
TTCTTTCCAGACTTGTTCAACAGGCCAGCCATTACGCTCGTCATCAAAATCACTCGCATCAACCAAACCG
TTATTCATTCGTGATTGCGCCTGAGCGAGACGAAATACGCGATCGCTGTTAAAAGGACAATTACAAACAG
GAATCGAATGCAACCGGCGCAGGAACACTGCCAGCGCATCAACAATATTTTCACCTGAATCAGGATATTC
TTCTAATACCTGGAATGCTGTTTTCCCGGGGATCGCAGTGGTGAGTAACCATGCATCATCAGGAGTACGG
ATAAAATGCTTGATGGTCGGAAGAGGCATAAATTCCGTCAGCCAGTTTAGTCTGACCATCTCATCTGTAA
CATCATTGGCAACGCTACCTTTGCCATGTTTCAGAAACAACTCTGGCGCATCGGGCTTCCCATACAATCG
ATAGATTGTCGCACCTGATTGCCCGACATTATCGCGAGCCCATTTATACCCATATAAATCAGCATCCATG
TTGGAATTTAATCGCGGCCTAGAGCAAGACGTTTCCCGTTGAATATGGCTCATAACACCCCTTGTATTAC
TGTTTATGTAAGCAGACAGTTTTATTGTTCATGACCAAAATCCCTTAACGTGAGTTTTCGTTCCACTGAG
CGTCAGACCCCGTAGAAAAGATCAAAGGATCTTCTTGAGATCCTTTTTTTCTGCGCGTAATCTGCTGCTT
GCAAACAAAAAAACCACCGCTACCAGCGGTGGTTTGTTTGCCGGATCAAGAGCTACCAACTCTTTTTCCG
AAGGTAACTGGCTTCAGCAGAGCGCAGATACCAAATACTGTCCTTCTAGTGTAGCCGTAGTTAGGCCACC
ACTTCAAGAACTCTGTAGCACCGCCTACATACCTCGCTCTGCTAATCCTGTTACCAGTGGCTGCTGCCAG
TGGCGATAAGTCGTGTCTTACCGGGTTGGACTCAAGACGATAGTTACCGGATAAGGCGCAGCGGTCGGGC
TGAACGGGGGGTTCGTGCACACAGCCCAGCTTGGAGCGAACGACCTACACCGAACTGAGATACCTACAGC
GTGAGCTATGAGAAAGCGCCACGCTTCCCGAAGGGAGAAAGGCGGACAGGTATCCGGTAAGCGGCAGGGT
CGGAACAGGAGAGCGCACGAGGGAGCTTCCAGGGGGAAACGCCTGGTATCTTTATAGTCCTGTCGGGTTT
CGCCACCTCTGACTTGAGCGTCGATTTTTGTGATGCTCGTCAGGGGGGCGGAGCCTATGGAAAAACGCCA
GCAACGCGGCCTTTTTACGGTTCCTGGCCTTTTGCTGGCCTTTTGCTCACATGTTCTTTCCTGCGTTATC
CCCTGATTCTGTGGATAACCGTATTACCGCCTTTGAGTGAGCTGATACCGCTCGCCGCAGCCGAACGACC
GAGCGCAGCGAGTCAGTGAGCGAGGAAGCGGAAGAGCGCCTGATGCGGTATTTTCTCCTTACGCATCTGT
GCGGTATTTCACACCGCAATGGTGCACTCTCAGTACAATCTGCTCTGATGCCGCATAGTTAAGCCAGTAT
ACACTCCGCTATCGCTACGTGACTGGGTCATGGCTGCGCCCCGACACCCGCCAACACCCGCTGACGCGCC
CTGACGGGCTTGTCTGCTCCCGGCATCCGCTTACAGACAAGCTGTGACCGTCTCCGGGAGCTGCATGTGT
CAGAGGTTTTCACCGTCATCACCGAAACGCGCGAGGCAGCTGCGGTAAAGCTCATCAGCGTGGTCGTGAA
GCGATTCACAGATGTCTGCCTGTTCATCCGCGTCCAGCTCGTTGAGTTTCTCCAGAAGCGTTAATGTCTG
GCTTCTGATAAAGCGGGCCATGTTAAGGGCGGTTTTTTCCTGTTTGGTCACTGATGCCTCCGTGTAAGGG
GGATTTCTGTTCATGGGGGTAATGATACCGATGAAACGAGAGAGGATGCTCACGATACGGGTTACTGATG
ATGAACATGCCCGGTTACTGGAACGTTGTGAGGGTAAACAACTGGCGGTATGGATGCGGCGGGACCAGAG
AAAAATCACTCAGGGTCAATGCCAGCGCTTCGTTAATACAGATGTAGGTGTTCCACAGGGTAGCCAGCAG
CATCCTGCGATGCAGATCCGGAACATAATGGTGCAGGGCGCTGACTTCCGCGTTTCCAGACTTTACGAAA
CACGGAAACCGAAGACCATTCATGTTGTTGCTCAGGTCGCAGACGTTTTGCAGCAGCAGTCGCTTCACGT
TCGCTCGCGTATCGGTGATTCATTCTGCTAACCAGTAAGGCAACCCCGCCAGCCTAGCCGGGTCCTCAAC
GACAGGAGCACGATCATGCGCACCCGTGGGGCCGCCATGCCGGCGATAATGGCCTGCTTCTCGCCGAAAC
GTTTGGTGGCGGGACCAGTGACGAAGGCTTGAGCGAGGGCGTGCAAGATTCCGAATACCGCAAGCGACAG
GCCGATCATCGTCGCGCTCCAGCGAAAGCGGTCCTCGCCGAAAATGACCCAGAGCGCTGCCGGCACCTGT
CCTACGAGTTGCATGATAAAGAAGACAGTCATAAGTGCGGCGACGATAGTCATGCCCCGCGCCCACCGGA
AGGAGCTGACTGGGTTGAAGGCTCTCAAGGGCATCGGTCGAGATCCCGGTGCCTAATGAGTGAGCTAACT
TACATTAATTGCGTTGCGCTCACTGCCCGCTTTCCAGTCGGGAAACCTGTCGTGCCAGCTGCATTAATGA
ATCGGCCAACGCGCGGGGAGAGGCGGTTTGCGTATTGGGCGCCAGGGTGGTTTTTCTTTTCACCAGTGAG
ACGGGCAACAGCTGATTGCCCTTCACCGCCTGGCCCTGAGAGAGTTGCAGCAAGCGGTCCACGCTGGTTT
GCCCCAGCAGGCGAAAATCCTGTTTGATGGTGGTTAACGGCGGGATATAACATGAGCTGTCTTCGGTATC
GTCGTATCCCACTACCGAGATATCCGCACCAACGCGCAGCCCGGACTCGGTAATGGCGCGCATTGCGCCC
AGCGCCATCTGATCGTTGGCAACCAGCATCGCAGTGGGAACGATGCCCTCATTCAGCATTTGCATGGTTT
GTTGAAAACCGGACATGGCACTCCAGTCGCCTTCCCGTTCCGCTATCGGCTGAATTTGATTGCGAGTGAG
ATATTTATGCCAGCCAGCCAGACGCAGACGCGCCGAGACAGAACTTAATGGGCCCGCTAACAGCGCGATT
TGCTGGTGACCCAATGCGACCAGATGCTCCACGCCCAGTCGCGTACCGTCTTCATGGGAGAAAATAATAC
TGTTGATGGGTGTCTGGTCAGAGACATCAAGAAATAACGCCGGAACATTAGTGCAGGCAGCTTCCACAGC
AATGGCATCCTGGTCATCCAGCGGATAGTTAATGATCAGCCCACTGACGCGTTGCGCGAGAAGATTGTGC
ACCGCCGCTTTACAGGCTTCGACGCCGCTTCGTTCTACCATCGACACCACCACGCTGGCACCCAGTTGAT
CGGCGCGAGATTTAATCGCCGCGACAATTTGCGACGGCGCGTGCAGGGCCAGACTGGAGGTGGCAACGCC
AATCAGCAACGACTGTTTGCCCGCCAGTTGTTGTGCCACGCGGTTGGGAATGTAATTCAGCTCCGCCATC
GCCGCTTCCACTTTTTCCCGCGTTTTCGCAGAAACGTGGCTGGCCTGGTTCACCACGCGGGAAACGGTCT
GATAAGAGACACCGGCATACTCTGCGACATCGTATAACGTTACTGGTTTCACATTCACCACCCTGAATTG
ACTCTCTTCCGGGCGCTATCATGCCATACCGCGAAAGGTTTTGCGCCATTCGATGGTGTCCGGGATCTCG
ACGCTCTCCCTTATGCGACTCCTGCATTAGGAAGCAGCCCAGTAGTAGGTTGAGGCCGTTGAGCACCGCC
GCCGCAAGGAATGGTGCATGCAAGGAGATGGCGCCCAACAGTCCCCCGGCCACGGGGCCTGCCACCATAC
CCACGCCGAAACAAGCGCTCATGAGCCCGAAGTGGCGAGCCCGATCTTCCCCATCGGTGATGTCGGCGAT
ATAGGCGCCAGCAACCGCACCTGTGGCGCCGGTGATGCCGGCCACGATGCGTCCGGCGTAGAGGATCGAG
ATCTCGATCCCGCGAAATTAATACGACTCACTATAGGGGAATTGTGAGCGGATAACAATTCCCCT
Features (pLannotate 1.2.2; 22 found; start..end, strand, type, name):
     12..34      +  RBS            RBS: efficient ribosome binding site from bacteriophage T7 gene 10 (Olins and Rangwala, 1989)
     54..70      +  CDS            capTEV™ (fragment): composite tag for in vivo biotinylation, TEV protease cleavage, and 6xHis tagging
     87..374     +  CDS            SUMO1: SUMO1_HUMAN - Also known as SMT3C, SMT3H3, UBL1. Experimental evidence at protein level: Swiss-Prot protein existence level 1. Ubiquitin-like protein that can be covalently attached to proteins as a monomer or a lysine-linked polymer. Covalent attachment via an isopeptide bond to its substrates requires prior activation by the E1 complex SAE1-SAE2 and linkage to the E2 enzyme UBE2I, and can be promoted by E3 ligases such as PIAS1-4, RANBP2 or CBX4. This post- translational modification on lysine residues of proteins plays a crucial role in a number of cellular processes such as nuclear transpo
    375..1361    +  CDS            CNN3: CNN3_HUMAN - Experimental evidence at protein level: Swiss-Prot protein existence level 1. Thin filament-associated protein that is implicated in the regulation and modulation of smooth muscle contraction. It is capable of binding to actin, calmodulin and tropomyosin. The interaction of calponin with actin inhibits the actomyosin Mg-ATPase activity. From Homo sapiens (Human).
   1377..1418    +  CDS            AviTag™ (fragment): peptide tag that allows for enzymatic biotinylation
   1419..1436    +  CDS            9xHis (fragment): 9xHis affinity tag
   1446..1495    +  CDS            SET1 (fragment): solubility-enhancement tag derived from T7 phage gene 10B
   1503..1550    +  terminator     T7 terminator: transcription terminator for bacteriophage T7 RNA polymerase
   1587..2015    +  rep_origin     f1 ori (sequence partly withheld): f1 bacteriophage origin of replication; arrow indicates direction of (+) strand synthesis
   2068..2125    +  promoter       AmpR promoter (fragment): bla
   2134..2949    -  CDS            KanR: aminoglycoside phosphotransferase; aph(3')-Ia; confers resistance to kanamycin in bacteria or G418 (Geneticin®) in eukaryotes
   3071..3659    +  rep_origin     ori: high-copy-number ColE1/pMB1/pBR322/pUC origin of replication
   3845..3984    -  misc_feature   bom: basis of mobility region from pBR322
   4086..4277    -  CDS            rop: Rop protein, which maintains plasmids at low copy number; rop
   4294..4674    +  CDS            YPB1_ECOLX: Protein predicted: Swiss-Prot protein existence level 4. From Escherichia coli.
   4746..5037    -  CDS            TcR (fragment): tetracycline efflux protein; tet; confers resistance to tetracycline
   5052..5073    -  protein_bind   CAP binding site: CAP binding activates transcription in the presence of cAMP. E. coli catabolite activator protein
   5086..6168    -  CDS            lacI: lac repressor; lacI; The lac repressor binds to the lac operator to inhibit transcription in E. coli. This inhibition can be relieved by adding lactose or isopropyl-β-D-thiogalactopyranoside (IPTG).
   6169..6246    -  promoter       lacI promoter: lacI
   6254..6533    -  CDS            TcR (fragment): tetracycline efflux protein; tet; confers resistance to tetracycline
   6555..6573    +  promoter       T7 promoter: promoter for bacteriophage T7 RNA polymerase
   6574..6598    +  protein_bind   lac operator: The lac repressor binds to the lac operator to inhibit transcription in E. coli. This inhibition can be relieved by adding lactose or isopropyl-β-D-thiogalactopyranoside (IPTG). lac repressor encoded by lacI
