[The description below was written by a language model from this plasmid's Addgene catalogue record and pLannotate feature annotations shown in this document.]
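Description:
CNN3A-c002 is a bacterial expression plasmid built on the pSUMO-LIC backbone, carrying the complete coding sequence of human CNN3 (calponin-3, residues M1 to Y329), a thin filament-associated protein that binds actin, calmodulin and tropomyosin. The insert was introduced by ligation-independent cloning at the vector's SUMO-LIC sites, placing it directly downstream of an N-terminal His6-SUMO fusion partner. The feature annotation matches the SUMO portion to human SUMO1, immediately followed in frame by the CNN3 open reading frame. The His6 tag allows metal-affinity purification, while SUMO fusions are generally used to improve solubility and to permit later removal of the tag by a SUMO-specific protease.

Expression follows a pET-style arrangement: a T7 promoter with an adjacent lac operator, the phage T7 gene 10 ribosome binding site, and a T7 terminator, with a plasmid-borne lacI gene supplying repressor so that transcription is inducible with IPTG in hosts that provide T7 RNA polymerase. The depositor notes the use of a BL21(DE3) derivative supplying rare tRNAs. Short AviTag, polyhistidine and other tag fragments are annotated downstream of CNN3. The catalogue lists only the N-terminal tag, so these are probably residual vector sequence lying after the insert's end, although the record does not confirm this. The plasmid is selected with kanamycin through an aminoglycoside phosphotransferase gene and replicates from a ColE1/pBR322-type origin accompanied by bom and rop elements. The catalogue lists it as high copy, although rop normally moderates copy number. An f1 origin and nonfunctional tetracycline-resistance fragments are also present. The construct is intended for recombinant production and purification of full-length CNN3 in E. coli.
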