Addgene plasmid #175456: CNN3A-c002
Purpose: Protein expression in bacterial cells. Entire CDS, M1-Y329.
Depositing lab: Opher Gileadi. Depositing organization: University of Oxford.
Backbone
  Vector backbone: pSUMO-LIC
  Vector type: Bacterial Expression
Growth in bacteria
  Bacterial resistance: Kanamycin, 50 μg/mL
  Growth temperature: 37°C
  Growth strain: DH5alpha
  Copy number: High Copy
Gene/Insert
  Gene/Insert name: CNN3
  Species: H. sapiens (human)
  Entrez Gene: CNN3
  Tag / fusion protein: His6-SUMO (N terminal on insert)
  Cloning method: Ligation Independent Cloning
Terms and licenses: Academic/Nonprofit Terms; Industry Terms: Not Available to Industry
Depositor comments: Ligation-independent cloning using SUMO-LIC5 and SUMO-LIC3 sites. Gileadi lab uses BL21(DE3)-R3-pRARE2 cells for expression.
How to cite: CNN3A-c002 was a gift from Opher Gileadi (Addgene plasmid # 175456 ; http://n2t.net/addgene:175456 ; RRID:Addgene_175456)
