>Addgene plasmid #175456 | CNN3A-c002 | depositor partial sequence | sequence record 340353 | Coding sequence (including tags)
ATGTGCAGCAGCCATCATCATCATCATCACGGCAGCGGCAGCGGCTCTGACCAGGAGGCAAAACCTTCAA
CTGAGGACTTGGGGGATAAGAAGGAAGGTGAATATATTAAACTCAAAGTCATTGGACAGGATAGCAGTGA
GATTCACTTCAAAGTGAAAATGACAACACATCTCAAGAAACTCAAAGAATCATACTGTCAAAGACAGGGT
GTTCCAATGAATTCACTCAGGTTTCTCTTTGAGGGTCAGAGAATTGCTGATAATCATACTCCAAAAGAAC
TGGGAATGGAGGAAGAAGATGTGATTGAAGTTTACCAGGAGCAAACGGGAGGTATGACCCACTTCAACAA
GGGCCCTTCCTATGGGCTCTCGGCCGAAGTCAAGAACAAGATTGCTTCCAAGTATGATCATCAGGCAGAA
GAAGATCTTCGCAATTGGATAGAAGAGGTGACAGGCATGAGCATTGGCCCCAACTTCCAGCTGGGCTTAA
AGGATGGCATCATCCTCTGCGAACTTATAAACAAGCTACAGCCAGGCTCAGTGAAGAAGGTCAACGAGTC
CTCACTGAACTGGCCTCAGTTGGAGAATATTGGCAACTTTATTAAAGCTATTCAGGCTTATGGTATGAAG
CCACATGACATATTCGAAGCAAATGATCTTTTTGAGAATGGAAACATGACCCAGGTTCAGACTACTCTGG
TGGCTCTAGCAGGTCTGGCTAAAACAAAAGGATTCCATACAACCATTGACATTGGAGTTAAGTATGCAGA
AAAACAAACAAGACGTTTTGATGAAGGAAAATTAAAAGCTGGCCAAAGTGTAATTGGTCTGCAGATGGGA
ACCAACAAATGTGCCAGCCAGGCAGGTATGACAGCTTACGGGACTAGGAGGCATCTTTATGATCCCAAAA
TGCAAACTGACAAACCTTTTGACCAGACCACAATTAGTCTGCAGATGGGCACTAATAAAGGAGCCAGCCA
GGCAGGGATGTTAGCACCAGGTACCAGAAGAGACATCTATGATCAGAAGCTAACATTACAGCCGGTGGAC
AACTCGACAATTTCCCTACAGATGGGTACCAACAAAGTTGCTTCCCAGAAAGGAATGAGTGTGTATGGGC
TTGGGCGGCAAGTATATGATCCCAAATACTGTGCTGCTCCTACAGAACCTGTCATTCACAACGGAAGCCA
AGGAACAGGAACAAATGGTTCGGAAATCAGTGATAGTGATTATCAGGCAGAATACCCTGATGAGTATCAT
GGCGAGTACCAGGATGACTACCCCAGAGATTACCAATATAGCGACCAAGGCATTGATTATTGAAGCGGTG
GCGGTCTGAACGACATCTTCGAGGCTCAGAAAATCGAATGGCACGAACACCACCACCACCACCACTGA
